>Addgene plasmid #32257 | TAL014 | depositor full sequence | sequence record 36569 | TAL014 sequence 2827 bps
TCGCGCGTTTCGGTGATGACGGTGAAAACCTCTGACACATGCAGCTCCCGGAGACGGTCACAGCTTGTCT
GTAAGCGGATGCCGGGAGCAGACAAGCCCGTCAGGGCGCGTCAGCGGGTGTTGGCGGGTGTCGGGGCTGG
CTTAACTATGCGGCATCAGAGCAGATTGTACTGAGAGTGCACCATATGCGGTGTGAAATACCGCACAGAT
GCGTAAGGAGAAAATACCGCATCAGGCGCCATTCGCCATTCAGGCTGCGCAACTGTTGGGAAGGGCGATC
GGTGCGGGCCTCTTCGCTATTACGCCAGCTGGCGAAAGGGGGATGTGCTGCAAGGCGATTAAGTTGGGTA
ACGCCAGGGTTTTCCCAGTCACGACGTTGTAAAACGACGGCCAGTGAATTCGAGCTCGGTACCTCGCGAA
TGCATCTAGAGAAGACAACTTACACCGGAGCAAGTCGTGGCCATTGCAAATAATAACGGTGGCAAACAGG
CTCTTGAGACGGTTCAGAGACTTCTCCCAGTTCTCTGTCAAGCCCACGGGCTGAAGAGACCGGATCCCGG
GCCCGTCGACTGCAGAGGCCTGCATGCAAGCTTGGCGTAATCATGGTCATAGCTGTTTCCTGTGTGAAAT
TGTTATCCGCTCACAATTCCACACAACATACGAGCCGGAAGCATAAAGTGTAAAGCCTGGGGTGCCTAAT
GAGTGAGCTAACTCACATTAATTGCGTTGCGCTCACTGCCCGCTTTCCAGTCGGGAAACCTGTCGTGCCA
GCTGCATTAATGAATCGGCCAACGCGCGGGGAGAGGCGGTTTGCGTATTGGGCGCTCTTCCGCTTCCTCG
CTCACTGACTCGCTGCGCTCGGTCGTTCGGCTGCGGCGAGCGGTATCAGCTCACTCAAAGGCGGTAATAC
GGTTATCCACAGAATCAGGGGATAACGCAGGAAAGAACATGTGAGCAAAAGGCCAGCAAAAGGCCAGGAA
CCGTAAAAAGGCCGCGTTGCTGGCGTTTTTCCATAGGCTCCGCCCCCCTGACGAGCATCACAAAAATCGA
CGCTCAAGTCAGAGGTGGCGAAACCCGACAGGACTATAAAGATACCAGGCGTTTCCCCCTGGAAGCTCCC
TCGTGCGCTCTCCTGTTCCGACCCTGCCGCTTACCGGATACCTGTCCGCCTTTCTCCCTTCGGGAAGCGT
GGCGCTTTCTCATAGCTCACGCTGTAGGTATCTCAGTTCGGTGTAGGTCGTTCGCTCCAAGCTGGGCTGT
GTGCACGAACCCCCCGTTCAGCCCGACCGCTGCGCCTTATCCGGTAACTATCGTCTTGAGTCCAACCCGG
TAAGACACGACTTATCGCCACTGGCAGCAGCCACTGGTAACAGGATTAGCAGAGCGAGGTATGTAGGCGG
TGCTACAGAGTTCTTGAAGTGGTGGCCTAACTACGGCTACACTAGAAGAACAGTATTTGGTATCTGCGCT
CTGCTGAAGCCAGTTACCTTCGGAAAAAGAGTTGGTAGCTCTTGATCCGGCAAACAAACCACCGCTGGTA
GCGGTGGTTTTTTTGTTTGCAAGCAGCAGATTACGCGCAGAAAAAAAGGATCTCAAGAAGATCCTTTGAT
CTTTTCTACGGGGTCTGACGCTCAGTGGAACGAAAACTCACGTTAAGGGATTTTGGTCATGAGATTATCA
AAAAGGATCTTCACCTAGATCCTTTTAAATTAAAAATGAAGTTTTAAATCAATCTAAAGTATATATGAGT
AAACTTGGTCTGACAGTTACCAATGCTTAATCAGTGAGGCACCTATCTCAGCGATCTGTCTATTTCGTTC
ATCCATAGTTGCCTGACTCCCCGTCGTGTAGATAACTACGATACGGGAGGGCTTACCATCTGGCCCCAGT
GCTGCAATGATACCGCGAGAGCCACGCTCACCGGCTCCAGATTTATCAGCAATAAACCAGCCAGCCGGAA
GGGCCGAGCGCAGAAGTGGTCCTGCAACTTTATCCGCCTCCATCCAGTCTATTAATTGTTGCCGGGAAGC
TAGAGTAAGTAGTTCGCCAGTTAATAGTTTGCGCAACGTTGTTGCCATTGCTACAGGCATCGTGGTGTCA
CGCTCGTCGTTTGGTATGGCTTCATTCAGCTCCGGTTCCCAACGATCAAGGCGAGTTACATGATCCCCCA
TGTTGTGCAAAAAAGCGGTTAGCTCCTTCGGTCCTCCGATCGTTGTCAGAAGTAAGTTGGCCGCAGTGTT
ATCACTCATGGTTATGGCAGCACTGCATAATTCTCTTACTGTCATGCCATCCGTAAGATGCTTTTCTGTG
ACTGGTGAGTACTCAACCAAGTCATTCTGAGAATAGTGTATGCGGCGACCGAGTTGCTCTTGCCCGGCGT
CAATACGGGATAATACCGCGCCACATAGCAGAACTTTAAAAGTGCTCATCATTGGAAAACGTTCTTCGGG
GCGAAAACTCTCAAGGATCTTACCGCTGTTGAGATCCAGTTCGATGTAACCCACTCGTGCACCCAACTGA
TCTTCAGCATCTTTTACTTTCACCAGCGTTTCTGGGTGAGCAAAAACAGGAAGGCAAAATGCCGCAAAAA
AGGGAATAAGGGCGACACGGAAATGTTGAATACTCATACTCTTCCTTTTTCAATATTATTGAAGCATTTA
TCAGGGTTATTGTCTCATGAGCGGATACATATTTGAATGTATTTAGAAAAATAAACAAATAGGGGTTCCG
CGCACATTTCCCCGAAAAGTGCCACCTGACGTCTAAGAAACCATTATTATCATGACATTAACCTATAAAA
ATAGGCGTATCACGAGGCCCTTTCGTC
Features (pLannotate 1.2.2; 10 found; start..end, strand, type, name):
    137..236     +  misc_feature   bom (fragment): basis of mobility region from pBR322
    242..399     -  CDS            lacZα (fragment): LacZα fragment of β-galactosidase; lacZ fragment
    630..646     -  protein_bind   lac operator: The lac repressor binds to the lac operator to inhibit transcription in E. coli. This inhibition can be relieved by adding lactose or isopropyl-β-D-thiogalactopyranoside (IPTG). lac repressor encoded by lacI
    654..684     -  promoter       lac promoter: promoter for the E. coli lac operon
    699..720     -  protein_bind   CAP binding site: CAP binding activates transcription in the presence of cAMP. E. coli catabolite activator protein
    733..825     -  CDS            lacI (fragment): lac repressor; lacI; The lac repressor binds to the lac operator to inhibit transcription in E. coli. This inhibition can be relieved by adding lactose or isopropyl-β-D-thiogalactopyranoside (IPTG).
   1008..1596    -  rep_origin     ori: high-copy-number ColE1/pMB1/pBR322/pUC origin of replication
   1767..2627    -  CDS            AmpR: β-lactamase; bla; confers resistance to ampicillin, carbenicillin, and related antibiotics
   2628..2732    -  promoter       AmpR promoter: bla
   2827..35      +  CDS            rop (fragment) (across the origin): Rop protein, which maintains plasmids at low copy number; rop
