[The description below was written by a language model from this plasmid's Addgene catalogue record and pLannotate feature annotations shown in this document.]
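Description:
TAL014 is a small, high-copy bacterial cloning plasmid that stores a single TAL effector repeat module, one of an archive of building blocks used to assemble custom TALE arrays and TALENs. The backbone is pUC57-ΔBsaI, a pUC57 derivative in which a silent change within a valine codon destroys a BsaI site that would otherwise be present in the vector. This leaves the type IIS enzyme available for manipulating the insert during assembly. The plasmid replicates in E. coli from the ColE1/pUC-type origin and is selected with ampicillin through the β-lactamase gene and its native promoter. The annotated sequence of 2,827 nt matches the stated backbone plus insert size.

The payload is a 119 bp insert described as a "G" module with an NN repeat-variable diresidue, which is the TAL repeat type used to specify guanine in a target site. It is also designated as a β-type unit, reflecting its position class in the ordered assembly scheme. The fragment was cloned between a BbsI site, destroyed in the process, and a BamHI site that remains intact. The automated feature table does not annotate the repeat itself. It detects only backbone elements: the lac promoter, operator and CAP site, a lacZα fragment, and short remnants of lacI, rop and the bom region. The unannotated gap between the lacZα fragment and the lac operator probably corresponds to the cloning region holding the insert, though the record does not confirm this.

The insert has no promoter intended to express it, so the plasmid is not an expression construct. It serves as a source of one repeat unit to be joined by restriction digestion and ligation with other modules into multi-repeat DNA-binding domains. The associated work used such arrays as engineered nucleases for targeted gene disruption in zebrafish somatic cells.
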