Addgene plasmid #32257: TAL014
Depositing lab: Keith Joung. Depositing organization: Massachusetts General Hospital. Publication: Targeted gene disruption in somatic zebrafish cells using engineered TALENs. Sander JD, Cade L, Khayter C, Reyon D, Peterson RT, Joung JK, Yeh JR. Nat Biotechnol. 2011 Aug 5;29(8):697-8. doi: 10.1038/nbt.1934. PubMed 21822241.
Backbone
  Vector backbone: pUC57-ΔBsaI
  Backbone size w/o insert (bp): 2708
  Modifications to backbone: Silent valine mutation (C->G) at position 1794 to destroy alternate BsaI restriction site in pUC57
Growth in bacteria
  Bacterial resistance: Ampicillin, 100 μg/mL
  Growth temperature: 37°C
  Growth strain: XL1 Blue
  Copy number: High Copy
Gene/Insert
  Gene/Insert name: TAL014 (alt names: G (Type II - G/NN); β / NNN / G)
  Insert size (bp): 119
  Cloning method: Restriction Enzyme; 5′ cloning site BbsI (destroyed during cloning); 3′ cloning site BamHI (not destroyed)
  Sequencing primers: 5′ OK163
Terms and licenses: Academic/Nonprofit Terms; Industry Terms: Not Available to Industry
How to cite: TAL014 was a gift from Keith Joung (Addgene plasmid # 32257 ; http://n2t.net/addgene:32257 ; RRID:Addgene_32257)
