>Addgene plasmid #32257 | TAL014 | addgene partial sequence | sequence record 37776 | LacZ-F2 5'-cctcttcgctattacgccag-3'
ACGCCAGGGTTTTCCCAGTCACGACGTTGTAAAACGACGGCCAGTGAATTCGAGCTCGGTACCTCGCGAA
TGCATCTAGAGAAGACAACTTACACCGGAGCAAGTCGTGGCCATTGCAAATAATAACGGTGGCAAACAGG
CTCTTGAGACGGTTCAGAGACTTCTCCCAGTTCTCTGTCAAGCCCACGGGCTGAAGAGACCGGATCCCGG
GCCCGTCGACTGCAGAGGCCTGCATGCAAGCTTGGCGTAATCATGGTCATAGCTGTTTCCTGTGTGAAAT
TGTTATCCGCTCACAATTCCACACAACATACGAGCCGGAAGCATAAAGTGTAAAGCCTGGGGTGCCTAAT
GAGTGAGCTAACTCACATTAATTGCGTTGCGCTCACTGCCCGCTTTCCAGTCGGGAAACCTGTCGTGCCA
GCTGCATTAATGAATCGGCCAACGCGCGGGGAGAGGCGGTTTGCGTATTGGGCGCTCTTCCGCTTCCTCG
CTCACTGACTCGCTGCGCTCGGTCGTTCGGCTGCGGCGAGCGGTATCAGCTCACTCAAAGGCGGTAATAC
GGTTATCCACAGAATCAGGGGATAACGCAGGAAAGAACATGTGAGCAAAAGGCCAGCAAAAGGCCAGGAA
CCGTAAAAAGGCCGCGTTGCTGGCGTTTTTCCATAGGCTCCGCCCCCCTGACGAGCATCACAAAAATCGA
CGCTCAAGTCAGAGGTGGCGAAACCCGACAGGACTATAAAGATACCAGGCGTTTCCCCCTGGAAGCTCCC
TCGTGCGCTCTCCTGTTCCGACCCTGCCGCTTACCGGATACCTGTCCGCCTTTCTCCCTTCGGGAAGCGT
GGCGCTTTCTCATAGCTCACGCTGTAGGTATCTCAGTTCGGTGTAGGTCGTTCGCTCCAAGCTGGGCTGT
GTGCACGAACCCCCCGTTCAGCCCGAC
